>Addgene plasmid #139629 | MEN2A-V5 | addgene full sequence | sequence record 297068 | Addgene NGS Result
GACATTGATTATTGACTAGTTATTAATAGTAATCAATTACGGGGTCATTAGTTCATAGCCCATATATGGA
GTTCCGCGTTACATAACTTACGGTAAATGGCCCGCCTGGCTGACCGCCCAACGACCCCCGCCCATTGACG
TCAATAATGACGTATGTTCCCATAGTAACGCCAATAGGGACTTTCCATTGACGTCAATGGGTGGAGTATT
TACGGTAAACTGCCCACTTGGCAGTACATCAAGTGTATCATATGCCAAGTACGCCCCCTATTGACGTCAA
TGACGGTAAATGGCCCGCCTGGCATTATGCCCAGTACATGACCTTATGGGACTTTCCTACTTGGCAGTAC
ATCTACGTATTAGTCATCGCTATTACCATGGTGATGCGGTTTTGGCAGTACATCAATGGGCGTGGATAGC
GGTTTGACTCACGGGGATTTCCAAGTCTCCACCCCATTGACGTCAATGGGAGTTTGTTTTGGCACCAAAA
TCAACGGGACTTTCCAAAATGTCGTAACAACTCCGCCCCATTGACGCAAATGGGCGGTAGGCGTGTACGG
TGGGAGGTCTATATAAGCAGAGCTCTCTGGCTAACTAGAGAACCCACTGCTTACTGGCTTATCGAAATTA
ATACGACTCACTATAGGGAGACCCAAGCTGGCTAGTTAAGCTATCAACAAGTTTGTACAAAAAAGTTGGC
ACCATGGCGAAGGCGACGTCCGGTGCCGCGGGGCTGCGTCTGCTGTTGCTGCTGCTGCTGCCGCTGCTAG
GCAAAGTGGCATTGGGCCTCTACTTCTCGAGGGATGCTTACTGGGAGAAGCTGTATGTGGACCAGGCGGC
CGGCACGCCCTTGCTGTACGTCCATGCCCTGCGGGACGCCCCTGAGGAGGTGCCCAGCTTCCGCCTGGGC
CAGCATCTCTACGGCACGTACCGCACACGGCTGCATGAGAACAACTGGATCTGCATCCAGGAGGACACCG
GCCTCCTCTACCTTAACCGGAGCCTGGACCATAGCTCCTGGGAGAAGCTCAGTGTCCGCAACCGCGGCTT
TCCCCTGCTCACCGTCTACCTCAAGGTCTTCCTGTCACCCACATCCCTTCGTGAGGGCGAGTGCCAGTGG
CCAGGCTGTGCCCGCGTATACTTCTCCTTCTTCAACACCTCCTTTCCAGCCTGCAGCTCCCTCAAGCCCC
GGGAGCTCTGCTTCCCAGAGACAAGGCCCTCCTTCCGCATTCGGGAGAACCGACCCCCAGGCACCTTCCA
CCAGTTCCGCCTGCTGCCTGTGCAGTTCTTGTGCCCCAACATCAGCGTGGCCTACAGGCTCCTGGAGGGT
GAGGGTCTGCCCTTCCGCTGCGCCCCGGACAGCCTGGAGGTGAGCACGCGCTGGGCCCTGGACCGCGAGC
AGCGGGAGAAGTACGAGCTGGTGGCCGTGTGCACCGTGCACGCCGGCGCGCGCGAGGAGGTGGTGATGGT
GCCCTTCCCGGTGACCGTGTACGACGAGGACGACTCGGCGCCCACCTTCCCCGCGGGCGTCGACACCGCC
AGCGCCGTGGTGGAGTTCAAGCGGAAGGAGGACACCGTGGTGGCCACGCTGCGTGTCTTCGATGCAGACG
TGGTACCTGCATCAGGGGAGCTGGTGAGGCGGTACACAAGCACGCTGCTCCCCGGGGACACCTGGGCCCA
GCAGACCTTCCGGGTGGAACACTGGCCCAACGAGACCTCGGTCCAGGCCAACGGCAGCTTCGTGCGGGCG
ACCGTACATGACTATAGGCTGGTTCTCAACCGGAACCTCTCCATCTCGGAGAACCGCACCATGCAGCTGG
CGGTGCTGGTCAATGACTCAGACTTCCAGGGCCCAGGAGCGGGCGTCCTCTTGCTCCACTTCAACGTGTC
GGTGCTGCCGGTCAGCCTGCACCTGCCCAGTACCTACTCCCTCTCCGTGAGCAGGAGGGCTCGCCGATTT
GCCCAGATCGGGAAAGTCTGTGTGGAAAACTGCCAGGCATTCAGTGGCATCAACGTCCAGTACAAGCTGC
ATTCCTCTGGTGCCAACTGCAGCACGCTAGGGGTGGTCACCTCAGCCGAGGACACCTCGGGGATCCTGTT
TGTGAATGACACCAAGGCCCTGCGGCGGCCCAAGTGTGCCGAACTTCACTACATGGTGGTGGCCACCGAC
CAGCAGACCTCTAGGCAGGCCCAGGCCCAGCTGCTTGTAACAGTGGAGGGGTCATATGTGGCCGAGGAGG
CGGGCTGCCCCCTGTCCTGTGCAGTCAGCAAGAGACGGCTGGAGTGTGAGGAGTGTGGCGGCCTGGGCTC
CCCAACAGGCAGGTGTGAGTGGAGGCAAGGAGATGGCAAAGGGATCACCAGGAACTTCTCCACCTGCTCT
CCCAGCACCAAGACCTGCCCCGACGGCCACTGCGATGTTGTGGAGACCCAAGACATCAACATTTGCCCTC
AGGACTGCCTCCGGGGCAGCATTGTTGGGGGACACGAGCCTGGGGAGCCCCGGGGGATTAAAGCTGGCTA
TGGCACCTGCAACTGCTTCCCTGAGGAGGAGAAGTGCTTCTGCGAGCCCGAAGACATCCAGGATCCACTG
TGCGACGAGCTGTGGCGCACGGTGATCGCAGCCGCTGTCCTCTTCTCCTTCATCGTCTCGGTGCTGCTGT
CTGCCTTCTGCATCCACTGCTACCACAAGTTTGCCCACAAGCCACCCATCTCCTCAGCTGAGATGACCTT
CCGGAGGCCCGCCCAGGCCTTCCCGGTCAGCTACTCCTCTTCCAGTGCCCGCCGGCCCTCGCTGGACTCC
ATGGAGAACCAGGTCTCCGTGGATGCCTTCAAGATCCTGGAGGATCCAAAGTGGGAATTCCCTCGGAAGA
ACTTGGTTCTTGGAAAAACTCTAGGAGAAGGCGAATTTGGAAAAGTGGTCAAGGCAACGGCCTTCCATCT
GAAAGGCAGAGCAGGGTACACCACGGTGGCCGTGAAGATGCTGAAAGAGAACGCCTCCCCGAGTGAGCTT
CGAGACCTGCTGTCAGAGTTCAACGTCCTGAAGCAGGTCAACCACCCACATGTCATCAAATTGTATGGGG
CCTGCAGCCAGGATGGCCCGCTCCTCCTCATCGTGGAGTACGCCAAATACGGCTCCCTGCGGGGCTTCCT
CCGCGAGAGCCGCAAAGTGGGGCCTGGCTACCTGGGCAGTGGAGGCAGCCGCAACTCCAGCTCCCTGGAC
CACCCGGATGAGCGGGCCCTCACCATGGGCGACCTCATCTCATTTGCCTGGCAGATCTCACAGGGGATGC
AGTATCTGGCCGAGATGAAGCTCGTTCATCGGGACTTGGCAGCCAGAAACATCCTGGTAGCTGAGGGGCG
GAAGATGAAGATTTCGGATTTCGGCTTGTCCCGAGATGTTTATGAAGAGGATTCGTACGTGAAGAGGAGC
CAGGGTCGGATTCCAGTTAAATGGATGGCAATTGAATCCCTTTTTGATCATATCTACACCACGCAAAGTG
ATGTATGGTCTTTTGGTGTCCTGCTGTGGGAGATCGTGACCCTAGGGGGAAACCCCTATCCTGGGATTCC
TCCTGAGCGGCTCTTCAACCTTCTGAAGACCGGCCACCGGATGGAGAGGCCAGACAACTGCAGCGAGGAG
ATGTACTGCCTGATGCTGCAATGCTGGAAGCAGGAGCCGGACAAAAGGCCGGTGTTTGCGGACATCAGCA
AAGACCTGGAGAAGATGATGGTTAAGAGGAGAGACTACTTGGACCTTGCGGCGTCCACTCCATCTGACTC
CCTGATTTATGACGACGGCCTCTCAGAGGAGGAGACACCGCTGGTGGACTGTAATAATGCCCCCCTCCCT
CGAGCCCTCCCTTCCACATGGATTGAAAACAAACTCTATGGTAGAATTTCCCATGCATTTACTAGATTCC
CAACTTTCTTGTACAAAGTGGTTGCTCTAGAAGGCTCTGGTAAACCGATTCCGAACCCGCTGCTGGGTCT
GGATTCTACCGGTTCCGGCAAACCGATCCCGAACCCGCTGCTGGGCCTGGACTCTACCGGTTCTGGTCTA
GAGGGCCCGCGGTTCGAAGGTAAGCCTATCCCTAACCCTCTCCTCGGTCTCGATTCTACGCGTACCGGTC
ATCATCACCATCACCATTGAGTTTAAACCCGCTGATCAGCCTCGACTGTGCCTTCTAGTTGCCAGCCATC
TGTTGTTTGCCCCTCCCCCGTGCCTTCCTTGACCCTGGAAGGTGCCACTCCCACTGTCCTTTCCTAATAA
AATGAGGAAATTGCATCGCATTGTCTGAGTAGGTGTCATTCTATTCTGGGGGGTGGGGTGGGGCAGGACA
GCAAGGGGGAGGATTGGGAAGACAATAGCAGGCATGCTGGGGATGCGGTGGGCTCTATGGCTTCTGAGGC
GGAAAGAACCAGCTGGGGCTCTAGGGGGTATCCCC
[124 nt withheld, positions 4446-4569]
C
[91 nt withheld, positions 4571-4661]
A
[49 nt withheld, positions 4663-4711]
CCTTTGACGTTGGAGTCCACGTTCTTT
[37 nt withheld, positions 4739-4775]
ACCCTATCTCGGTCTATTCTTTTGATTTATAAGGGATTTTGCCGATTTCGGCCTATTGGTTAAAAAATGA
GCTGATTTAACAAAAATTTAACGCGAATTAATTCTGTGGAATGTGTGTCAGTTAGGGTGTGGAAAGTCCC
CAGGCTCCCCAGCAGGCAGAAGTATGCAAAGCATGCATCTCAATTAGTCAGCAACCAGGTGTGGAAAGTC
CCCAGGCTCCCCAGCAGGCAGAAGTATGCAAAGCATGCATCTCAATTAGTCAGCAACCATAGTCCCGCCC
CTAACTCCGCCCATCCCGCCCCTAACTCCGCCCAGTTCCGCCCATTCTCCGCCCCATGGCTGACTAATTT
TTTTTATTTATGCAGAGGCCGAGGCCGCCTCTGCCTCTGAGCTATTCCAGAAGTAGTGAGGAGGCTTTTT
TGGAGGCCTAGGCTTTTGCAAAAAGCTCCCGGGAGCTTGTATATCCATTTTCGGATCTGATCAAGAGACA
GGATGAGGATCGTTTCGCATGATTGAACAAGATGGATTGCACGCAGGTTCTCCGGCCGCTTGGGTGGAGA
GGCTATTCGGCTATGACTGGGCACAACAGACAATCGGCTGCTCTGATGCCGCCGTGTTCCGGCTGTCAGC
GCAGGGGCGCCCGGTTCTTTTTGTCAAGACCGACCTGTCCGGTGCCCTGAATGAACTGCAGGACGAGGCA
GCGCGGCTATCGTGGCTGGCCACGACGGGCGTTCCTTGCGCAGCTGTGCTCGACGTTGTCACTGAAGCGG
GAAGGGACTGGCTGCTATTGGGCGAAGTGCCGGGGCAGGATCTCCTGTCATCTCACCTTGCTCCTGCCGA
GAAAGTATCCATCATGGCTGATGCAATGCGGCGGCTGCATACGCTTGATCCGGCTACCTGCCCATTCGAC
CACCAAGCGAAACATCGCATCGAGCGAGCACGTACTCGGATGGAAGCCGGTCTTGTCGATCAGGATGATC
TGGACGAAGAGCATCAGGGGCTCGCGCCAGCCGAACTGTTCGCCAGGCTCAAGGCGCGCATGCCCGACGG
CGAGGATCTCGTCGTGACCCATGGCGATGCCTGCTTGCCGAATATCATGGTGGAAAATGGCCGCTTTTCT
GGATTCATCGACTGTGGCCGGCTGGGTGTGGCGGACCGCTATCAGGACATAGCGTTGGCTACCCGTGATA
TTGCTGAAGAGCTTGGCGGCGAATGGGCTGACCGCTTCCTCGTGCTTTACGGTATCGCCGCTCCCGATTC
GCAGCGCATCGCCTTCTATCGCCTTCTTGACGAGTTCTTCTGAGCGGGACTCTGGGGTTCGCGAAATGAC
CGACCAAGCGACGCCCAACCTGCCATCACGAGATTTCGATTCCACCGCCGCCTTCTATGAAAGGTTGGGC
TTCGGAATCGTTTTCCGGGACGCCGGCTGGATGATCCTCCAGCGCGGGGATCTCATGCTGGAGTTCTTCG
CCCACCCCAACTTGTTTATTGCAGCTTATAATGGTTACAAATAAAGCAATAGCATCACAAATTTCACAAA
TAAAGCATTTTTTTCACTGCATTCTAGTTGTGGTTTGTCCAAACTCATCAATGTATCTTATCATGTCTGT
ATACCGTCGACCTCTAGCTAGAGCTTGGCGTAATCATGGTCATAGCTGTTTCCTGTGTGAAATTGTTATC
CGCTCACAATTCCACACAACATACGAGCCGGAAGCATAAAGTGTAAAGCCTGGGGTGCCTAATGAGTGAG
CTAACTCACATTAATTGCGTTGCGCTCACTGCCCGCTTTCCAGTCGGGAAACCTGTCGTGCCAGCTGCAT
TAATGAATCGGCCAACGCGCGGGGAGAGGCGGTTTGCGTATTGGGCGCTCTTCCGCTTCCTCGCTCACTG
ACTCGCTGCGCTCGGTCGTTCGGCTGCGGCGAGCGGTATCAGCTCACTCAAAGGCGGTAATACGGTTATC
CACAGAATCAGGGGATAACGCAGGAAAGAACATGTGAGCAAAAGGCCAGCAAAAGGCCAGGAACCGTAAA
AAGGCCGCGTTGCTGGCGTTTTTCCATAGGCTCCGCCCCCCTGACGAGCATCACAAAAATCGACGCTCAA
GTCAGAGGTGGCGAAACCCGACAGGACTATAAAGATACCAGGCGTTTCCCCCTGGAAGCTCCCTCGTGCG
CTCTCCTGTTCCGACCCTGCCGCTTACCGGATACCTGTCCGCCTTTCTCCCTTCGGGAAGCGTGGCGCTT
TCTCATAGCTCACGCTGTAGGTATCTCAGTTCGGTGTAGGTCGTTCGCTCCAAGCTGGGCTGTGTGCACG
AACCCCCCGTTCAGCCCGACCGCTGCGCCTTATCCGGTAACTATCGTCTTGAGTCCAACCCGGTAAGACA
CGACTTATCGCCACTGGCAGCAGCCACTGGTAACAGGATTAGCAGAGCGAGGTATGTAGGCGGTGCTACA
GAGTTCTTGAAGTGGTGGCCTAACTACGGCTACACTAGAAGAACAGTATTTGGTATCTGCGCTCTGCTGA
AGCCAGTTACCTTCGGAAAAAGAGTTGGTAGCTCTTGATCCGGCAAACAAACCACCGCTGGTAGCGGTGG
TTTTTTTGTTTGCAAGCAGCAGATTACGCGCAGAAAAAAAGGATCTCAAGAAGATCCTTTGATCTTTTCT
ACGGGGTCTGACGCTCAGTGGAACGAAAACTCACGTTAAGGGATTTTGGTCATGAGATTATCAAAAAGGA
TCTTCACCTAGATCCTTTTAAATTAAAAATGAAGTTTTAAATCAATCTAAAGTATATATGAGTAAACTTG
GTCTGACAGTTACCAATGCTTAATCAGTGAGGCACCTATCTCAGCGATCTGTCTATTTCGTTCATCCATA
GTTGCCTGACTCCCCGTCGTGTAGATAACTACGATACGGGAGGGCTTACCATCTGGCCCCAGTGCTGCAA
TGATACCGCGAGACCCACGCTCACCGGCTCCAGATTTATCAGCAATAAACCAGCCAGCCGGAAGGGCCGA
GCGCAGAAGTGGTCCTGCAACTTTATCCGCCTCCATCCAGTCTATTAATTGTTGCCGGGAAGCTAGAGTA
AGTAGTTCGCCAGTTAATAGTTTGCGCAACGTTGTTGCCATTGCTACAGGCATCGTGGTGTCACGCTCGT
CGTTTGGTATGGCTTCATTCAGCTCCGGTTCCCAACGATCAAGGCGAGTTACATGATCCCCCATGTTGTG
CAAAAAAGCGGTTAGCTCCTTCGGTCCTCCGATCGTTGTCAGAAGTAAGTTGGCCGCAGTGTTATCACTC
ATGGTTATGGCAGCACTGCATAATTCTCTTACTGTCATGCCATCCGTAAGATGCTTTTCTGTGACTGGTG
AGTACTCAACCAAGTCATTCTGAGAATAGTGTATGCGGCGACCGAGTTGCTCTTGCCCGGCGTCAATACG
GGATAATACCGCGCCACATAGCAGAACTTTAAAAGTGCTCATCATTGGAAAACGTTCTTCGGGGCGAAAA
CTCTCAAGGATCTTACCGCTGTTGAGATCCAGTTCGATGTAACCCACTCGTGCACCCAACTGATCTTCAG
CATCTTTTACTTTCACCAGCGTTTCTGGGTGAGCAAAAACAGGAAGGCAAAATGCCGCAAAAAAGGGAAT
AAGGGCGACACGGAAATGTTGAATACTCATACTCTTCCTTTTTCAATATTATTGAAGCATTTATCAGGGT
TATTGTCTCATGAGCGGATACATATTTGAATGTATTTAGAAAAATAAACAAATAGGGGTTCCGCGCACAT
TTCCCCGAAAAGTGCCACCTGACGTCGACGGATCGGGAGATCTCCCGATCCCCTATGGTGCACTCTCAGT
ACAATCTGCTCTGATGCCGCATAGTTAAGCCAGTATCTGCTCCCTGCTTGTGTGTTGGAGGTCGCTGAGT
AGTGCGCGAGCAAAATTTAAGCTACAACAAGGCAAGGCTTGACCGACAATTGCATGAAGAATCTGCTTAG
GGTTAGGCGTTTTGCGCTGCTTCGCGATGTACGGGCCAGATATACGCGTT
Features (pLannotate 1.2.2; 23 found; start..end, strand, type, name):
      1..380     +  enhancer       CMV enhancer: human cytomegalovirus immediate early enhancer
    381..584     +  promoter       CMV promoter: human cytomegalovirus (CMV) immediate early promoter
    580..613     +  LTR            5' LTR (truncated) (fragment): truncated 5' long terminal repeat (LTR) from HIV-1
    629..647     +  promoter       T7 promoter: promoter for bacteriophage T7 RNA polymerase
    678..695     +  protein_bind   attB1 (fragment): mutant version of attB; core recombination site for the Gateway® BP reaction BP Clonase™
    704..3892    +  CDS            RET: RET_HUMAN - Also known as CDHF12, CDHR16, PTC, RET51. Experimental evidence at protein level: Swiss-Prot protein existence level 1. Receptor tyrosine-protein kinase involved in numerous cellular mechanisms including cell proliferation, neuronal navigation, cell migration, and cell differentiation upon binding with glial cell derived neurotrophic factor family ligands. Phosphorylates PTK2/FAK1. Regulates both cell death/survival balance and positional information. Required for the molecular mechanisms orchestration during intestine organogenesis; involved in the development of enteric nervous s
   3919..3942    -  protein_bind   attB2: mutant version of attB; recombination site for the Gateway® BP reaction BP Clonase™
   4079..4120    +  CDS            V5 tag: epitope tag from simian virus 5
   4176..4400    +  polyA_signal   bGH poly(A) signal: bovine growth hormone polyadenylation signal
   4404..4425    +  promoter       SV40 promoter (fragment): SV40 enhancer and early promoter
   4446..4874    +  rep_origin     f1 ori (sequence partly withheld): f1 bacteriophage origin of replication; arrow indicates direction of (+) strand synthesis
   4888..5217    +  promoter       SV40 promoter: SV40 enhancer and early promoter
   5284..6075    +  CDS            neo: KKA2_KLEPN - Also known as kan, nptII. Experimental evidence at protein level: Swiss-Prot protein existence level 1. Resistance to kanamycin, neomycin, paromomycin, ribostamycin, butirosin and gentamicin B. From Klebsiella pneumoniae.
   6101..6259    +  CDS            ble (fragment): BLE_KLEPN - Experimental evidence at protein level: Swiss-Prot protein existence level 1. Binding protein with a strong affinity to the bleomycin family of antibiotics. Binds to CL990; an antimitotic-antibiotic compound. From Klebsiella pneumoniae.
   6254..6375    +  polyA_signal   SV40 poly(A) signal: SV40 polyadenylation signal
   6448..6464    -  protein_bind   lac operator: The lac repressor binds to the lac operator to inhibit transcription in E. coli. This inhibition can be relieved by adding lactose or isopropyl-β-D-thiogalactopyranoside (IPTG). lac repressor encoded by lacI
   6472..6502    -  promoter       lac promoter: promoter for the E. coli lac operon
   6517..6538    -  protein_bind   CAP binding site: CAP binding activates transcription in the presence of cAMP. E. coli catabolite activator protein
   6551..6643    -  CDS            lacI (fragment): lac repressor; lacI; The lac repressor binds to the lac operator to inhibit transcription in E. coli. This inhibition can be relieved by adding lactose or isopropyl-β-D-thiogalactopyranoside (IPTG).
   6826..7414    -  rep_origin     ori: high-copy-number ColE1/pMB1/pBR322/pUC origin of replication
   7585..8445    -  CDS            AmpR: β-lactamase; bla; confers resistance to ampicillin, carbenicillin, and related antibiotics
   8446..8550    -  promoter       AmpR promoter: bla
   8609..8661    -  misc_feature   bom (fragment): basis of mobility region from pBR322
