[The description below was written by a language model from this plasmid's Addgene catalogue record and pLannotate feature annotations shown in this document.]
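Description:
MEN2A-V5 is a mammalian expression plasmid built on the pcDNA/DEST40 Gateway destination backbone. It carries human RET, a receptor tyrosine kinase, with the C634W substitution, a mutant form associated with multiple endocrine neoplasia type 2A (MEN2A). The roughly 8.8 kb construct is propagated in E. coli through a high-copy ColE1/pUC-type origin with ampicillin resistance (AmpR, β-lactamase). An f1 origin is also present and would allow single-stranded DNA production. For stable selection in mammalian cells, an SV40 enhancer/early promoter drives a neomycin phosphotransferase gene followed by an SV40 polyadenylation signal, conferring G418 resistance.

The RET open reading frame sits between attB1 and attB2 sites, the scars left by Gateway recombination of the insert into the destination vector. Transcription is driven by the human cytomegalovirus immediate early enhancer and promoter and terminated by the bovine growth hormone polyadenylation signal. A T7 promoter upstream of the insert could support in vitro transcription. The coding sequence reads through attB2 into a backbone-encoded C-terminal tag, which the catalogue entry describes as 3xV5-6xHis. The automated feature table annotates only a single V5 epitope and no His tag, so the exact tag composition is not confirmed by the annotation. Short hits such as an HIV-1 LTR fragment, a ble fragment and lac regulatory remnants appear to be backbone residue rather than functional parts.

The plasmid's stated purpose is V5-His-tagged gene expression. This allows the oncogenic RET mutant to be detected or purified via its epitope tags in transfected mammalian cells. The associated work concerns regulation of RET signalling and of the MEN2A mutant's oncogenic potential by the phosphatase PTPRA.
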