Addgene plasmid #139629: MEN2A-V5
Purpose: V5-His-tagged gene expression
Depositing lab: Markku Varjosalo. Depositing organization: University of Helsinki. Publication: PTPRA Phosphatase Regulates GDNF-Dependent RET Signaling and Inhibits the RET Mutant MEN2A Oncogenic Potential. Yadav L, Pietila E, Ohman T, Liu X, Mahato AK, Sidorova Y, Lehti K, Saarma M, Varjosalo M. iScience. 2020 Feb 21;23(2):100871. doi: 10.1016/j.isci.2020.100871. Epub 2020 Jan 31. PubMed 32062451.
Backbone
  Vector backbone: pcDNA/DEST40
  Vector type: Mammalian Expression
  Selectable markers: Neomycin (select with G418)
Growth in bacteria
  Bacterial resistance: Ampicillin, 100 μg/mL
  Growth temperature: 37°C
  Growth strain: DH5alpha
  Copy number: High Copy
Gene/Insert
  Gene/Insert name: MEN2A
  Species: H. sapiens (human)
  Mutation: C634W
  Entrez Gene: RET (a.k.a. CDHF12, CDHR16, HSCR1, MEN2A, MEN2B, MTC1, PTC, RET-ELE1)
  Promoter: CMV
  Tag / fusion protein: 3xV5-6xHis (C terminal on backbone)
  Cloning method: Gateway Cloning
  Sequencing primers: 5′ CMV forward; 3′ BGH reverse
Terms and licenses: Academic/Nonprofit Terms; Industry Terms: Not Available to Industry
How to cite: MEN2A-V5 was a gift from Markku Varjosalo (Addgene plasmid # 139629 ; http://n2t.net/addgene:139629 ; RRID:Addgene_139629)
